Addgene plasmid #47655: pCS-PesaR-Plux
Purpose: PesaR-P promoter in pCS26
Depositing lab: Cynthia Collins. Depositing organization: Rensselaer Polytechnic Institute. Publication: Engineering the esaR Promoter for Tunable Quorum Sensing-Dependent Gene Expression. Shong J, Collins CH. ACS Synth Biol. 2013 Jul 23. 10.1021/sb4000433 PubMed 23879176.
Backbone
  Vector backbone: pCS-PesaRlux
  Backbone size w/o insert (bp): 9360
  Total vector size (bp): 9646
  Vector type: Bacterial Expression, Synthetic Biology
Growth in bacteria
  Bacterial resistance: Kanamycin, 50 μg/mL
  Growth temperature: 37°C
  Growth strain: DH5alpha
  Copy number: Low Copy
Gene/Insert
  Gene/Insert name: PesaR-P
  Insert size (bp): 286
  Mutation: Added an additional esa box downstream of the original esa box in PesaR
  Promoter: PesaR-P
  Cloning method: Restriction Enzyme; 5′ cloning site XhoI (not destroyed); 3′ cloning site BamHI (not destroyed)
  Sequencing primers: 5′ CCAGCTGGCAATTCCGA; 3′ AATCATCACTTTCGGGAA
Resource information
  A portion of this plasmid was derived from a plasmid made by: PesaR-P was generated by commercial DNA synthesis.
Terms and licenses: Academic/Nonprofit Terms; Industry Terms: Not Available to Industry
Depositor comments: PesaR-P (274 bp, indicated as lowercase letters in the partial sequence) was clonedwas cloned between XhoI and BamHI in the same was as wt PesaR in pCS-PesaRlux. The -35 and -10 sites are uppercase in the partial sequence. Please see Figure S1 (Shong and Collins, ACS Synthetic Biology, 2013) for sequence alignment of PesaR and PesaR-D. See pCS-PesaRlux for full plasmid backbone sequence and plasmid map.
How to cite: pCS-PesaR-Plux was a gift from Cynthia Collins (Addgene plasmid # 47655 ; http://n2t.net/addgene:47655 ; RRID:Addgene_47655)
