[The description below was written by a language model from this plasmid's Addgene catalogue record.]
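Description:
pCS-PesaR-Plux is a low-copy bacterial expression and synthetic-biology plasmid of about 9.6 kb, built on the pCS-PesaRlux backbone (itself a pCS26 derivative) and maintained in E. coli under kanamycin selection. The record does not name the origin of replication and includes no feature table. For the full backbone sequence and map, the depositor refers to the parental pCS-PesaRlux entry, and only a partial sequence covering the promoter region accompanies this plasmid.

The payload is PesaR-P, an engineered variant of the esaR promoter from the EsaI/EsaR quorum-sensing system. It was made by commercial DNA synthesis and cloned between XhoI and BamHI, both of which are retained, in the same position that wild-type PesaR occupies in the parent plasmid. The variant carries a second esa box placed downstream of the original one. The esa box is the operator bound by the EsaR regulator, whose DNA binding is relieved by its acyl-homoserine lactone signal, so adding a site is expected to change how strongly and how sensitively the promoter responds to the signal. The insert is listed as 286 bp, while the depositor comments give 274 bp for the promoter itself. The record does not explain this difference.

The "lux" in the plasmid and backbone names suggests that the promoter drives a luminescence reporter, as is typical of pCS26-type promoter-probe vectors, but the fields do not list the reporter explicitly. The construct belongs to a set of esaR promoter variants made to give tunable, quorum-sensing-dependent gene expression, and its likely use is to measure and compare promoter activity.
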