>Addgene plasmid #47655 | pCS-PesaR-Plux | depositor partial sequence | sequence record 68162 | PesaR-P between XhoI and BamHI in pCS-PesaRlux
CTCGAGGCAGATTGAGTAACCGTGAATGTTTGTACAAATGTTTCAAAGATGTTACTATGAGTGTCCCGGC
CAGCATCACTTTATATTTTGTGAAGTCTGGCCGGACGTTTTCCCTAGTGTTGGCTGTTTTAGCGACCTGG
CCGTACAGGTCAGGTTTTTTTTTACCGCTAAACAACTGAAGCCATTGTAACCTCTGAATGATTCATTGTA
AGTTACTCTTAAGTATCATCTTGCCTGTACTATAGTGCAGGTTAAGTCCAGCCTGTACTATAGTGCAGGT
GGATCC
