>Addgene plasmid #47655 | pCS-PesaR-Plux | addgene partial sequence | sequence record 70434 | Neo-R 5'-GCCCAGTCATAGCCGAATAG-3'
ATCCATCTTGTTCAATCATGCGAAACGATCCTCATCCTGTCTCTTGATCAGATCTTGATCCCCTGCGCCA
TCAGATCCTTGGCGGCAAGAAAGCCATCCAGTTTACTTTGCAGGGCTTCCCAACCTTACCAGAGGGCGCC
CCAGCTGGCAATTCCGACGTCTAAGAAACCATTATTATCATGACATTAACCTATAAAAATAGGCGTATCA
CGAGGCCCTTTCGTCTTCACCTCGAGGCAGATTGAGTAACCGTGAATGTTTGTACAAATGTTTCAAAGAT
GTTACTATGAGTGTCCCGGCCAGCATCACTTTATATTTTGTGAAGTCTGGCCGGACGTTTTCCCTAGTGT
TGGCTGTTTTAGCGACCTGGCCGTACAGGTCAGGTTTTTTTTACCGCTAAACAACTGAAGCCATTGTAAC
CTCTGAATGATTCATTGTAAGTTACTCTTAAGTATCATCTTGCCTGTACTATAGTGCAGGTTAAGTCCAG
CCTGTACTATAGTGCAGGTGGATCCTCTAGTTGCGGCCGCAAATGGATGGCAAATATGACTAAAAAAATT
TCATTCATTATTAACGGCCAGGTTGAAATCTTTCCCGAAAGTGATGATTTAGTGCAATCCATTAATTTTG
GTGATAATAGTGTTTACCTGCCAATATTGAATGACTCTCATGTAAAAAACATTATTGATTGTAATGGAAA
TAACGAATTACGGTTGCATAACATTGTCAATTTTCTCTATACGGTAGGGCAAAGATGGAAAAATGAAGAA
TACTCAAGACGCAGGACATACATTCGTGACTTAA
