>Addgene plasmid #47655 | pCS-PesaR-Plux | addgene partial sequence | sequence record 70467 | luxA-F 5'-tggggcattggtatgattct-3'
ACCAACAAGAGGTTATGATTTCAATAAAGGGCAGTGGCGTGACTTTGTATTAAAAGGACATAAAGATACT
AATCGCCGTATTGATTACAGTTACGAAATCAATCCCGTGGGAACGCCGCAGGAATGTATTGACATAATTC
AAAAAGACATTGATGCTACAGGAATATCAAATATTTGTTGTGGATTTGAAGCTAATGGAACAGTAGACGA
AATTATTGCTTCCATGAAGCTCTTCCAGTCTGATGTCATGCCATTTCTTAAAGAAAAACAACGTTCGCTA
TTATATTAGCTAAGGAGAAAGAAATGAAATTTGGATTGTTCTTCCTTAACTTCATCAATTCAACAACTGT
TCAAGAACAAAGTATAGTTCGCATGCAGGAAATAACGGAGTATGTTGATAAGTTGAATTTTGAACAGATT
TTAGTGTATGAAAATCATTTTTCAGATAATGGTGTTGTCGGCGCTCCTCTGACTGTTTCTGGTTTTCTGC
TCGGTTTAACAGAGAAAATTAAAATTGGTTCATTAAATCACATCATTACAACTCATCATCCTGTCCGCAT
AGCGGAGGAAGCTTGCTTATTGGATCAGTTAAGTGAAGGGAGATTTATTTTAGGGTTTAGTGATTGCGAA
AAAAAAGATGAAATGCATTTTTTTAATCGCCCGGTTGAATATCAACAGCAACTATTTGAAGAGTGTTATG
AAATCATTAACGATGCTTTAACAACAGGCTATTGTAATCCAGATAACGATTTTTATAGCTTCCCTAAAAT
ATCTGTAAATCCCCATGCTTATACGCCAGGCGGACCTCGGAAATATGTAACAGCAACCAGTCATCATATT
GTT
