>Addgene plasmid #47655 | pCS-PesaR-Plux | addgene partial sequence | sequence record 70468 | luxC-F 5'-ggtgcggaaaggattgtaga-3'
GGTGGATCTCATGACGGAATGAGACCGTTGCAACGATTAGTGACATATATTTCTCATGAAAGGCCATCTA
ACTATACGGCTAAGGATGTTGCGGTTGAAATAGAACAGACTCGATTCCTGGAAGAAGATAAGTTCCTTGT
ATTTGTCCCATAATAGGTAAAAAGTATGGAAAATGAATCAAAATATAAAACCATCGACCACGTTATTTGT
GTTGAAGGAAATAAAAAAATTCATGTTTGGGAAACGCTGCCAGAAGAAAACAGCCCAAAGAGAAAGAATG
CCATTATTATTGCGTCTGGTTTTGCCCGCAGGATGGATCATTTTGCTGGTCTGGCGGAATATTTATCGCG
GAATGGATTTCATGTGATCCGCTATGATTCGCTTCACCACGTTGGATTGAGTTCAGGGACAATTGATGAA
TTTACAATGTCTATAGGAAAGCAGAGCTTGTTAGCAGTGGTTGATTGGTTAACTACACGAAAAATAAATA
ACTTCGGTATGTTGGCTTCAAGCTTATCTGCGCGGATAGCTTATGCAAGCCTATCTGAAATCAATGCTTC
GTTTTTAATCACCGCAGTCGGTGTTGTTAACTTAAGATATTCTCTTGAAAGAGCTTTAGGGTTTGATTAT
CTCAGTCTACCCATTAATGAATTGCCGAATAATCTAGATTTTGAAGGCCATAAATTGGGTGCTGAAGTCT
TTGCGAGAGATTGTCTTGATTTTGGTTGGGAAGATTTAGCTTCTACAATTAATAACATGATGTATCTTGA
TATACCGTTTATTGCTTTTACTGCAAATAACGATAATTGGGTCAAGCAAGATGAAG
