>Addgene plasmid #47655 | pCS-PesaR-Plux | addgene partial sequence | sequence record 71965 | luxE-F 5'-TGAGGATGAAATGCAGCGTA-3'
TCCTGAAACGTTGAAACCTGTACCTGATGGAACGCCGGGGTTGATGAGTTATATGGATGCGTCAGCAACC
AGTTATCCAGCATTTATTGTTACCGATGATGTCGGGATAATTAGCAGAGAATATGGTAAGTATCCCGGCG
TGCTCGTTGAAATTTTACGTCGCGTCAATACGAGGACGCAGAAAGGGTGTGCTTTAAGCTTAACCGAAGC
GTTTGATAGTTGATATCCTTTGCCTGCGGCCGCAACTAGAGGCATCAAATAAAACGAAAGGCTCAGTCGA
AAGACTGGGCCTTTCGTTTTATCTGTTGTTTGTCGGTGAACGCTCTCCTGAGTAGGACAAATCCGCCGCC
CTAGACCTAGCCTTAATTAAGGCTAGGGTACGGGTTTTGCTGCCCGCAAACGGGCTGTTCTGGTGTTGCT
AGTTTGTTATCAGAATCGCAGATCCGGCTTCAGCCGGTTTGCCGGCTGAAAGCGCTATTTCTTCCAGAAT
TGCCATGATTTTTTCCCCACGGGAGGCGTCACTGGCTCCCGTGTTGTCGGCAGCTTTGATTCGATAAGCA
GCATCGCCTGTTTCAGGCTGTCTATGTGTGACTGTTGAGCTGTAACAAGTTGTCTCAGGTGTTCAATTTC
ATGTTCTAGTTGCTTTGTTTTACTGGTTTCACCTGTTCTATTAGGTGTTACATGCTGTTCATCTGTTACA
TTGTCGATCTGTTCATGGTGAACAGCTTTGAATGCACCAAAAA
